>Addgene plasmid #118304 | Flag-Fos S362AS374D | addgene full sequence | sequence record 227802 | Addgene NGS Result
TGTGTGTTGGAGGTCGCTGAGTAGTGCGCGAGCAAAATTTAAGCTACAACAAGGCAAGGCTTGACCGACA
ATTGCATGAAGAATCTGCTTAGGGTTAGGCGTTTTGCGCTGCTTCGCGATGTACGGGCCAGATATACGCG
TTGACATTGATTATTGACTAGTTATTAATAGTAATCAATTACGGGGTCATTAGTTCATAGCCCATATATG
GAGTTCCGCGTTACATAACTTACGGTAAATGGCCCGCCTGGCTGACCGCCCAACGACCCCCGCCCATTGA
CGTCAATAATGACGTATGTTCCCATAGTAACGCCAATAGGGACTTTCCATTGACGTCAATGGGTGGAGTA
TTTACGGTAAACTGCCCACTTGGCAGTACATCAAGTGTATCATATGCCAAGTACGCCCCCTATTGACGTC
AATGACGGTAAATGGCCCGCCTGGCATTATGCCCAGTACATGACCTTATGGGACTTTCCTACTTGGCAGT
ACATCTACGTATTAGTCATCGCTATTACCATGGTGATGCGGTTTTGGCAGTACATCAATGGGCGTGGATA
GCGGTTTGACTCACGGGGATTTCCAAGTCTCCACCCCATTGACGTCAATGGGAGTTTGTTTTGGCACCAA
AATCAACGGGACTTTCCAAAATGTCGTAACAACTCCGCCCCATTGACGCAAATGGGCGGTAGGCGTGTAC
GGTGGGAGGTCTATATAAGCAGAGCTCTCTGGCTAACTAGAGAACCCACTGCTTACTGGCTTATCGAAAT
TAATACGACTCACTATAGGGAGACCCAAGCTTGGTACCGAGCTCGGATCCGCCACCATGGACTACAAGGA
CGACGATGACAAGGACTACAAGGACGACGATGACAAGAATTCTATGATGTTCTCGGGTTTCAACGCCGAC
TACGAGGCGTCATCCTCCCGCTGCAGTAGCGCCTCCCCGGCCGGGGACAGCCTTTCCTACTACCATTCCC
CAGCCGACTCCTTCTCCAGCATGGGCTCTCCTGTCAACACACAGGACTTTTGCGCAGATCTGTCCGTCTC
TAGTGCCAACTTTATCCCCACGGTGACAGCCATCTCCACCAGCCCAGACCTGCAGTGGCTGGTGCAGCCC
ACTCTGGTCTCCTCCGTGGCCCCATCGCAGACCAGAGCGCCCCATCCTTACGGACTCCCCACCCAGTCTG
CTGGGGCTTACGCCAGAGCGGGAATGGTGAAGACCGTGTCAGGAGGCAGAGCGCAGAGCATCGGCAGAAG
GGGCAAAGTAGAGCAGCTATCTCCTGAAGAGGAAGAGAAACGGAGAATCCGAAGGGAACGGAATAAGATG
GCTGCAGCCAAGTGCCGGAATCGGAGGAGGGAGCTGACAGATACACTCCAAGCGGAGACAGATCAACTTG
AAGATGAGAAGTCTGCGTTGCAGACTGAGATTGCCAATCTGCTGAAAGAGAAGGAAAAACTGGAGTTTAT
TTTGGCAGCCCACCGACCTGCCTGCAAGATCCCCGATGACCTTGGCTTCCCAGAGGAGATGTCTGTGGCC
TCCCTGGATTTGACTGGAGGTCTGCCTGAGGCTTCCACCCCAGAGTCTGAGGAAGCCTTCACCCTGCCCC
TTCTCAACGACCCTGAGCCCAAGCCATCCTTGGAGCCAGTCAAGAGCATCAGCAACGTGGAGCTGAAGGC
AGAACCCTTTGATGACTTCTTGTTTCCGGCATCATCTAGGCCCAGTGGCTCAGAGACCTCCCGCTCTGTG
CCAGATGTGGACCTGTCCGGTTCCTTCTATGCAGCAGACTGGGAGCCTCTGCACAGCAATTCCTTGGGGA
TGGGGCCCATGGTCACAGAGCTGGAGCCCCTGTGTACTCCCGTGGTCACCTGTACTCCGGGCTGCACTAC
TTACACGTCTTCCTTTGTCTTCACCTACCCTGAAGCTGACTCCTTCCCAAGCTGTGCCGCTGCCCACCGA
AAGGGCGCCAGCAGCAACGAGCCCTCCTCCGACTCCCTGAGCGATCCCACGCTGCTGGCCCTGTGATCTA
GAGGGCCCTATTCTATAGTGTCACCTAAATGCTAGAGCTCGCTGATCAGCCTCGACTGTGCCTTCTAGTT
GCCAGCCATCTGTTGTTTGCCCCTCCCCCGTGCCTTCCTTGACCCTGGAAGGTGCCACTCCCACTGTCCT
TTCCTAATAAAATGAGGAAATTGCATCGCATTGTCTGAGTAGGTGTCATTCTATTCTGGGGGGTGGGGTG
GGGCAGGACAGCAAGGGGGAGGATTGGGAAGACAATAGCAGGCATGCTGGGGATGCGGTGGGCTCTATGG
CTTCTGAGGCGGAAAGAACCAGCTGGGGCTCTAGGGGGTATCCCC
[124 nt withheld, positions 2356-2479]
C
[91 nt withheld, positions 2481-2571]
A
[49 nt withheld, positions 2573-2621]
CCTTTGACGTTGGAGTCCACGTTCTTT
[37 nt withheld, positions 2649-2685]
ACCCTATCTCGGTCTATTCTTTTGATTTATAAGGGATTTTGCCGATTTCGGCCTATTGGTTAAAAAATGA
GCTGATTTAACAAAAATTTAACGCGAATTAATTCTGTGGAATGTGTGTCAGTTAGGGTGTGGAAAGTCCC
CAGGCTCCCCAGCAGGCAGAAGTATGCAAAGCATGCATCTCAATTAGTCAGCAACCAGGTGTGGAAAGTC
CCCAGGCTCCCCAGCAGGCAGAAGTATGCAAAGCATGCATCTCAATTAGTCAGCAACCATAGTCCCGCCC
CTAACTCCGCCCATCCCGCCCCTAACTCCGCCCAGTTCCGCCCATTCTCCGCCCCATGGCTGACTAATTT
TTTTTATTTATGCAGAGGCCGAGGCCGCCTCTGCCTCTGAGCTATTCCAGAAGTAGTGAGGAGGCTTTTT
TGGAGGCCTAGGCTTTTGCAAAAAGCTCCCGGGAGCTTGTATATCCATTTTCGGATCTGATCAAGAGACA
GGATGAGGATCGTTTCGCATGATTGAACAAGATGGATTGCACGCAGGTTCTCCGGCCGCTTGGGTGGAGA
GGCTATTCGGCTATGACTGGGCACAACAGACAATCGGCTGCTCTGATGCCGCCGTGTTCCGGCTGTCAGC
GCAGGGGCGCCCGGTTCTTTTTGTCAAGACCGACCTGTCCGGTGCCCTGAATGAACTGCAGGACGAGGCA
GCGCGGCTATCGTGGCTGGCCACGACGGGCGTTCCTTGCGCAGCTGTGCTCGACGTTGTCACTGAAGCGG
GAAGGGACTGGCTGCTATTGGGCGAAGTGCCGGGGCAGGATCTCCTGTCATCTCACCTTGCTCCTGCCGA
GAAAGTATCCATCATGGCTGATGCAATGCGGCGGCTGCATACGCTTGATCCGGCTACCTGCCCATTCGAC
CACCAAGCGAAACATCGCATCGAGCGAGCACGTACTCGGATGGAAGCCGGTCTTGTCGATCAGGATGATC
TGGACGAAGAGCATCAGGGGCTCGCGCCAGCCGAACTGTTCGCCAGGCTCAAGGCGCGCATGCCCGACGG
CGAGGATCTCGTCGTGACCCATGGCGATGCCTGCTTGCCGAATATCATGGTGGAAAATGGCCGCTTTTCT
GGATTCATCGACTGTGGCCGGCTGGGTGTGGCGGACCGCTATCAGGACATAGCGTTGGCTACCCGTGATA
TTGCTGAAGAGCTTGGCGGCGAATGGGCTGACCGCTTCCTCGTGCTTTACGGTATCGCCGCTCCCGATTC
GCAGCGCATCGCCTTCTATCGCCTTCTTGACGAGTTCTTCTGAGCGGGACTCTGGGGTTCGAAATGACCG
ACCAAGCGACGCCCAACCTGCCATCACGAGATTTCGATTCCACCGCCGCCTTCTATGAAAGGTTGGGCTT
CGGAATCGTTTTCCGGGACGCCGGCTGGATGATCCTCCAGCGCGGGGATCTCATGCTGGAGTTCTTCGCC
CACCCCAACTTGTTTATTGCAGCTTATAATGGTTACAAATAAAGCAATAGCATCACAAATTTCACAAATA
AAGCATTTTTTTCACTGCATTCTAGTTGTGGTTTGTCCAAACTCATCAATGTATCTTATCATGTCTGTAT
ACCGTCGACCTCTAGCTAGAGCTTGGCGTAATCATGGTCATAGCTGTTTCCTGTGTGAAATTGTTATCCG
CTCACAATTCCACACAACATACGAGCCGGAAGCATAAAGTGTAAAGCCTGGGGTGCCTAATGAGTGAGCT
AACTCACATTAATTGCGTTGCGCTCACTGCCCGCTTTCCAGTCGGGAAACCTGTCGTGCCAGCTGCATTA
ATGAATCGGCCAACGCGCGGGGAGAGGCGGTTTGCGTATTGGGCGCTCTTCCGCTTCCTCGCTCACTGAC
TCGCTGCGCTCGGTCGTTCGGCTGCGGCGAGCGGTATCAGCTCACTCAAAGGCGGTAATACGGTTATCCA
CAGAATCAGGGGATAACGCAGGAAAGAACATGTGAGCAAAAGGCCAGCAAAAGGCCAGGAACCGTAAAAA
GGCCGCGTTGCTGGCGTTTTTCCATAGGCTCCGCCCCCCTGACGAGCATCACAAAAATCGACGCTCAAGT
CAGAGGTGGCGAAACCCGACAGGACTATAAAGATACCAGGCGTTTCCCCCTGGAAGCTCCCTCGTGCGCT
CTCCTGTTCCGACCCTGCCGCTTACCGGATACCTGTCCGCCTTTCTCCCTTCGGGAAGCGTGGCGCTTTC
TCATAGCTCACGCTGTAGGTATCTCAGTTCGGTGTAGGTCGTTCGCTCCAAGCTGGGCTGTGTGCACGAA
CCCCCCGTTCAGCCCGACCGCTGCGCCTTATCCGGTAACTATCGTCTTGAGTCCAACCCGGTAAGACACG
ACTTATCGCCACTGGCAGCAGCCACTGGTAACAGGATTAGCAGAGCGAGGTATGTAGGCGGTGCTACAGA
GTTCTTGAAGTGGTGGCCTAACTACGGCTACACTAGAAGAACAGTATTTGGTATCTGCGCTCTGCTGAAG
CCAGTTACCTTCGGAAAAAGAGTTGGTAGCTCTTGATCCGGCAAACAAACCACCGCTGGTAGCGGTGGTT
TTTTTGTTTGCAAGCAGCAGATTACGCGCAGAAAAAAAGGATCTCAAGAAGATCCTTTGATCTTTTCTAC
GGGGTCTGACGCTCAGTGGAACGAAAACTCACGTTAAGGGATTTTGGTCATGAGATTATCAAAAAGGATC
TTCACCTAGATCCTTTTAAATTAAAAATGAAGTTTTAAATCAATCTAAAGTATATATGAGTAAACTTGGT
CTGACAGTTACCAATGCTTAATCAGTGAGGCACCTATCTCAGCGATCTGTCTATTTCGTTCATCCATAGT
TGCCTGACTCCCCGTCGTGTAGATAACTACGATACGGGAGGGCTTACCATCTGGCCCCAGTGCTGCAATG
ATACCGCGAGACCCACGCTCACCGGCTCCAGATTTATCAGCAATAAACCAGCCAGCCGGAAGGGCCGAGC
GCAGAAGTGGTCCTGCAACTTTATCCGCCTCCATCCAGTCTATTAATTGTTGCCGGGAAGCTAGAGTAAG
TAGTTCGCCAGTTAATAGTTTGCGCAACGTTGTTGCCATTGCTACAGGCATCGTGGTGTCACGCTCGTCG
TTTGGTATGGCTTCATTCAGCTCCGGTTCCCAACGATCAAGGCGAGTTACATGATCCCCCATGTTGTGCA
AAAAAGCGGTTAGCTCCTTCGGTCCTCCGATCGTTGTCAGAAGTAAGTTGGCCGCAGTGTTATCACTCAT
GGTTATGGCAGCACTGCATAATTCTCTTACTGTCATGCCATCCGTAAGATGCTTTTCTGTGACTGGTGAG
TACTCAACCAAGTCATTCTGAGAATAGTGTATGCGGCGACCGAGTTGCTCTTGCCCGGCGTCAATACGGG
ATAATACCGCGCCACATAGCAGAACTTTAAAAGTGCTCATCATTGGAAAACGTTCTTCGGGGCGAAAACT
CTCAAGGATCTTACCGCTGTTGAGATCCAGTTCGATGTAACCCACTCGTGCACCCAACTGATCTTCAGCA
TCTTTTACTTTCACCAGCGTTTCTGGGTGAGCAAAAACAGGAAGGCAAAATGCCGCAAAAAAGGGAATAA
GGGCGACACGGAAATGTTGAATACTCATACTCTTCCTTTTTCAATATTATTGAAGCATTTATCAGGGTTA
TTGTCTCATGAGCGGATACATATTTGAATGTATTTAGAAAAATAAACAAATAGGGGTTCCGCGCACATTT
CCCCGAAAAGTGCCACCTGACGTCGACGGATCGGGAGATCTCCCGATCCCCTATGGTGCACTCTCAGTAC
AATCTGCTCTGATGCCGCATAGTTAAGCCAGTATCTGCTCCCTGCT
Features (pLannotate 1.2.2; 23 found; start..end, strand, type, name):
    143..522     +  enhancer       CMV enhancer: human cytomegalovirus immediate early enhancer
    523..726     +  promoter       CMV promoter: human cytomegalovirus (CMV) immediate early promoter
    722..755     +  LTR            5' LTR (truncated) (fragment): truncated 5' long terminal repeat (LTR) from HIV-1
    771..789     +  promoter       T7 promoter: promoter for bacteriophage T7 RNA polymerase
    833..853     +  CDS            FLAG (fragment): FLAG® epitope tag, followed by an enterokinase cleavage site
    857..877     +  CDS            FLAG (fragment): FLAG® epitope tag, followed by an enterokinase cleavage site
    884..2023    +  CDS            Fos: FOS_MOUSE - Experimental evidence at protein level: Swiss-Prot protein existence level 1. Nuclear phosphoprotein which forms a tight but non-covalently linked complex with the JUN/AP-1 transcription factor. On TGF-beta activation, forms a multimeric SMAD3/SMAD4/JUN/FOS complex, at the AP1/SMAD-binding site to regulate TGF-beta-mediated signaling (By similarity). Has a critical function in regulating the development of cells destined to form and maintain the skeleton. It is thought to have an important role in signal transduction, cell proliferation and differentiation. In growing cells, activa
   2042..2060    -  promoter       SP6 promoter: promoter for bacteriophage SP6 RNA polymerase
   2086..2310    +  polyA_signal   bGH poly(A) signal: bovine growth hormone polyadenylation signal
   2314..2335    +  promoter       SV40 promoter (fragment): SV40 enhancer and early promoter
   2356..2784    +  rep_origin     f1 ori (sequence partly withheld): f1 bacteriophage origin of replication; arrow indicates direction of (+) strand synthesis
   2798..3127    +  promoter       SV40 promoter: SV40 enhancer and early promoter
   3194..3985    +  CDS            neo: KKA2_KLEPN - Also known as kan, nptII. Experimental evidence at protein level: Swiss-Prot protein existence level 1. Resistance to kanamycin, neomycin, paromomycin, ribostamycin, butirosin and gentamicin B. From Klebsiella pneumoniae.
   4009..4167    +  CDS            ble (fragment): BLE_KLEPN - Experimental evidence at protein level: Swiss-Prot protein existence level 1. Binding protein with a strong affinity to the bleomycin family of antibiotics. Binds to CL990; an antimitotic-antibiotic compound. From Klebsiella pneumoniae.
   4162..4283    +  polyA_signal   SV40 poly(A) signal: SV40 polyadenylation signal
   4356..4372    -  protein_bind   lac operator: The lac repressor binds to the lac operator to inhibit transcription in E. coli. This inhibition can be relieved by adding lactose or isopropyl-β-D-thiogalactopyranoside (IPTG). lac repressor encoded by lacI
   4380..4410    -  promoter       lac promoter: promoter for the E. coli lac operon
   4425..4446    -  protein_bind   CAP binding site: CAP binding activates transcription in the presence of cAMP. E. coli catabolite activator protein
   4459..4551    -  CDS            lacI (fragment): lac repressor; lacI; The lac repressor binds to the lac operator to inhibit transcription in E. coli. This inhibition can be relieved by adding lactose or isopropyl-β-D-thiogalactopyranoside (IPTG).
   4734..5322    -  rep_origin     ori: high-copy-number ColE1/pMB1/pBR322/pUC origin of replication
   5493..6353    -  CDS            AmpR: β-lactamase; bla; confers resistance to ampicillin, carbenicillin, and related antibiotics
   6354..6458    -  promoter       AmpR promoter: bla
   6517..6569    -  misc_feature   bom (fragment): basis of mobility region from pBR322
