[The description below was written by a language model from this plasmid's Addgene catalogue record and pLannotate feature annotations shown in this document.]
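Description:
Flag-Fos S362AS374D is a mammalian expression plasmid built on the pcDNA3 backbone that encodes mouse c-Fos carrying two point substitutions, serine 362 to alanine and serine 374 to aspartate, introduced by site-directed mutagenesis. The roughly 1.1 kb Fos coding sequence was subcloned between EcoRI and XbaI sites of a pcDNA3 derivative that already carried a Flag epitope, so the protein is made with an N-terminal Flag tag. The feature table shows two adjacent partial Flag matches just upstream of the Fos open reading frame. Transcription is driven by the human cytomegalovirus immediate early enhancer and promoter and terminated by the bovine growth hormone polyadenylation signal. T7 and SP6 phage promoters flank the insert, as is standard for this backbone. A short annotated match to a truncated HIV-1 LTR near the end of the CMV promoter is only a small fragment and is probably an annotation artefact rather than a functional viral element.

In bacteria the plasmid is maintained through a high-copy ColE1/pUC-type origin and selected with ampicillin via the β-lactamase gene. An f1 origin is also present. An SV40 early promoter drives the neomycin phosphotransferase gene, followed by an SV40 polyadenylation signal, allowing selection of stably transfected mammalian cells with G418.

The stated purpose is simply expression of mouse c-Fos. The associated study concerns ERK-dependent c-Fos stabilization and transactivation in PC12 cells. By general convention, alanine blocks phosphorylation at a serine and aspartate mimics it, so this mixed mutant is presumably intended to separate the contributions of these two C-terminal sites, with the Flag tag allowing detection or immunoprecipitation of the exogenous protein. The record does not spell out this rationale.
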