Addgene plasmid #118304: Flag-Fos S362AS374D
Purpose: Expression of mouse C-Fos
Depositing lab: Philip Stork. Depositing organization: Oregon Health & Science University. Publication: Sustained activation of extracellular signal-regulated kinase by nerve growth factor regulates c-fos protein stabilization and transactivation in PC12 cells. Pellegrino MJ, Stork PJ. J Neurochem. 2006 Dec;99(6):1480-93. doi: 10.1111/j.1471-4159.2006.04250.x. PubMed 17223854.
Backbone
  Vector backbone: pcDNA3
  Backbone manufacturer: invitrogen
  Vector type: Mammalian Expression
Growth in bacteria
  Bacterial resistance: Ampicillin, 100 μg/mL
  Growth temperature: 37°C
  Growth strain: DH5alpha
  Copy number: High Copy
Gene/Insert
  Gene/Insert name: C-Fos S362AS374D
  Species: M. musculus (mouse)
  Insert size (bp): 1143
  Mutation: S362AS374D
  Entrez Gene: Fos (a.k.a. D12Rfj1, c-fos, cFos)
  Tag / fusion protein: Flag (N terminal on backbone)
  Cloning method: Restriction Enzyme; 5′ cloning site EcoRI (unknown if destroyed); 3′ cloning site XbaI (unknown if destroyed)
  Sequencing primers: 5′ CMV
Terms and licenses: Academic/Nonprofit Terms; Industry Terms: Not Available to Industry
Depositor comments: site directed mutagenesis. Fos constructs were subcloned into pcDNA3 containing Flag epitope with EcoRI and Xba.
How to cite: Flag-Fos S362AS374D was a gift from Philip Stork (Addgene plasmid # 118304 ; http://n2t.net/addgene:118304 ; RRID:Addgene_118304)
